Addgene plasmid #192818: pAAV-CAG-CreiLOV-P2A-FusionRed
Purpose: Expresses CreiLOV with FusionRed tag in mammalian cells
Depositing lab: Kiryl Piatkevich. Depositing organization: Westlake University. Publication: Enhanced small green fluorescent proteins as a multisensing platform for biosensor development. Liang GT, Lai C, Yue Z, Zhang H, Li D, Chen Z, Lu X, Tao L, Subach FV, Piatkevich KD. Front Bioeng Biotechnol. 2022 Oct 17;10:1039317. doi: 10.3389/fbioe.2022.1039317. eCollection 2022. PubMed 36324888.
Backbone
  Vector backbone: pAAV-CAG
  Backbone size w/o insert (bp): 5515
  Total vector size (bp): 5848
  Vector type: Mammalian Expression, AAV
Growth in bacteria
  Bacterial resistance: Ampicillin, 100 μg/mL
  Growth temperature: 37°C
  Growth strain: NEB Stable
  Copy number: High Copy
Gene/Insert
  Gene/Insert name: CreiLOV
  Species: Chlamydomonas reinhardtii
  Insert size (bp): 357
  Promoter: chicken β-actin promoter
  Tag / fusion protein: FusionRed (C terminal on backbone)
  Cloning method: Restriction Enzyme; 5′ cloning site KnpI (not destroyed); 3′ cloning site AgeI (not destroyed)
  Sequencing primers: 5′ ctccgggctgtaattagcgcttggt; 3′ catgtgaagccctcagggaaggact
Terms and licenses: Academic/Nonprofit Terms; Industry Terms: Not Available to Industry
How to cite: pAAV-CAG-CreiLOV-P2A-FusionRed was a gift from Kiryl Piatkevich (Addgene plasmid # 192818 ; http://n2t.net/addgene:192818 ; RRID:Addgene_192818)
