[The description below was written by a language model from this plasmid's Addgene catalogue record and pLannotate feature annotations shown in this document.]
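Description:
pAAV-CAG-CreiLOV-P2A-FusionRed is an AAV transfer plasmid that also serves as a mammalian expression vector, built on the pAAV-CAG backbone. It is maintained in bacteria through a high-copy ColE1/pUC-type origin and selected with ampicillin via the AmpR (β-lactamase) gene. An f1 phage origin and a lacZα remnant are also present. AAV2 inverted terminal repeat fragments are annotated on either side of the expression cassette. ITRs are the cis elements required for replication and packaging of the intervening DNA into recombinant AAV particles. Their repetitive nature is consistent with the plasmid being grown in a recombination-deficient strain.

The cassette is driven by the CAG arrangement: a CMV immediate-early enhancer fragment, the chicken β-actin promoter, and chimeric β-actin/rabbit β-globin intron sequences, giving strong constitutive expression in mammalian cells. The insert is CreiLOV, a small flavin-binding green fluorescent protein derived from the LOV domain of Chlamydomonas reinhardtii phototropin, which the annotation detects as a PHOT fragment. It was cloned between KpnI and AgeI sites upstream of the backbone-encoded FusionRed, a red fluorescent protein derived from Entacmaea quadricolor. The catalogue lists FusionRed as a C-terminal tag, but the construct name indicates a P2A self-cleaving peptide between the two coding regions. The unannotated gap between them would fit this, so the two proteins are expected to be made as separate polypeptides from one transcript. A WPRE downstream enhances transcript stability and expression, and an SV40 poly(A) signal terminates the message.

Co-expressed FusionRed provides a red reference signal for identifying expressing cells and normalising green fluorescence. This suits the plasmid to benchmarking CreiLOV brightness in mammalian cells, in line with the associated work on improved small green fluorescent proteins for biosensor development.
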