Features (pLannotate 1.2.2; 19 found; start..end, strand, type, name):
     31..279     +  enhancer       CMV enhancer (fragment): human cytomegalovirus immediate early enhancer
    281..558     +  promoter       chicken β-actin promoter: No description available
    559..694     +  intron         hybrid intron (fragment): hybrid between chicken β-actin (CBA) and minute virus of mice (MMV) introns (Gray et al., 2011)
    783..913     +  intron         chimeric intron (fragment): chimera between introns from chicken β-actin and rabbit β-globin
    911..973     +  CDS            HBB (fragment): HBB_LEPEU - Experimental evidence at protein level: Swiss-Prot protein existence level 1. Involved in oxygen transport from the lung to the various peripheral tissues. From Lepus europaeus (European hare).
    976..1341    +  CDS            PHOT (fragment): PHOT_CHLRE - Experimental evidence at protein level: Swiss-Prot protein existence level 1. Protein kinase that acts as a blue light photoreceptor (PubMed:15695460, PubMed:24285544). Required for non-photochemical quenching (NPQ), a mechanism that converts and dissipates the harmful excess absorbed light energy into heat and protect the photosynthetic apparatus from photo-oxidative damage (PubMed:27626383). Controls the energy-dependent chlorophyll fluorescence quenching (qE) activity of chlorophyll excited states by inducing the expression of the qE effector protein LHCSR3 in high light intens
   1435..2130    +  CDS            FusionRed: FusionRed is a basic (constitutively fluorescent) red fluorescent protein published in 2012, derived from Entacmaea quadricolor. It has low acid sensitivity.
   2134..2158    +  misc_feature   MCS (fragment): pBluescript multiple cloning site
   2158..2746    +  misc_feature   WPRE: woodchuck hepatitis virus posttranscriptional regulatory element
   2789..2910    -  polyA_signal   SV40 poly(A) signal: SV40 polyadenylation signal
   2933..3001    -  CDS            large T antigen (fragment): large T antigen from SV40 (simian virus 40)
   3072..3129    +  repeat_region  AAV2 ITR (fragment): inverted terminal repeat of adeno-associated virus serotype 2 inverted
   3224..3281    +  repeat_region  AAV2 ITR (fragment): inverted terminal repeat of adeno-associated virus serotype 2 inverted
   3441..4029    -  rep_origin     ori: high-copy-number ColE1/pMB1/pBR322/pUC origin of replication
   4200..5060    -  CDS            AmpR: β-lactamase; bla; confers resistance to ampicillin, carbenicillin, and related antibiotics
   5061..5165    -  promoter       AmpR promoter: bla
   5218..5646    -  rep_origin     f1 ori (sequence partly withheld): f1 bacteriophage origin of replication; arrow indicates direction of (+) strand synthesis
   5651..5720    -  CDS            lacZα (fragment): LacZα fragment of β-galactosidase; lacZ fragment
   5715..5847    -  repeat_region  AAV2 ITR (fragment): inverted terminal repeat of adeno-associated virus serotype 2 inverted
>Addgene plasmid #192818 | pAAV-CAG-CreiLOV-P2A-FusionRed | addgene full sequence | sequence record 384501 | Addgene Partial NGS Result
TATCTACGTAGCCATGCTCTAGGAAGAGTACCATTGACGTCAATAATGACGTATGTTCCCATAGTAACGC
CAATAGGGACTTTCCATTGACGTCAATGGGTGGAGTATTTACGGTAAACTGCCCACTTGGCAGTACATCA
AGTGTATCATATGCCAAGTACGCCCCCTATTGACGTCAATGACGGTAAATGGCCCGCCTGGCATTATGCC
CAGTACATGACCTTATGGGACTTTCCTACTTGGCAGTACATCTACGTATTAGTCATCGCTATTACCATGG
TCGAGGTGAGCCCCACGTTCTGCTTCACTCTCCCCATCTCCCCCCCCTCCCCACCCCCAATTTTGTATTT
ATTTATTTTTTAATTATTTTGTGCAGCGATGGGGGCGGGGGGGGGGGGGGGGCGCGCGCCRGGSGGGGSG
GGGGGGGGSGRGGGGSGGGGSGGGGSGRGGCGGAGAGGTGCGGCGGCAGCCAATCAGAGCGGCGCGCTCC
GAAAGTTTCCTTTTATGGCGAGGCGGCGGCGGCGGCGGCCCTATAAAAAGCGAAGCGCGCGGCGGGCGGG
AGTCGCTGCGCGCTGCCTTCGCCCCGTGCCCCGCTCCGCCGCCGCCTCGCGCCGCCCGCCCCGGCTCTGA
CTGACCGCGTTACTCCCACAGGTGAGCGGGCGGGACGGCCCTTCTCCTCCGGGCTGTAATTAGCGCTTGG
TTTAATGACGGCTTGTTTCTTTTCTGTGGCTGCGTGAAAGCCTTGAGGGGCTCCGGGAGGGCCCTTTGTG
CGGGGGGAGCGGCTCGGGGCTGTCCGCGGGGGGACGGCTGCCTTCGGGGGGGACGGGGCAGGGCGGGGTT
CGGCTTCTGGCGTGTGACCGGCGGCTCTAGAGCCTCTGCTAACCATGTTCATGCCTTCTTCTTTTTCCTA
CAGCTCCTGGGCAACGTGCTGGTTATTGTGCTGTCTCATCATTTTGGCAAAGAATTGGATCCGGTACCGC
CACCATGGCCGGCCTGAGACACACCTTCGTGGTGGCCGACGCCACCCTGCCCGACTGCCCCCTGGTGTAC
GCCAGCGAGGGCTTCTACGCCATGACCGGCTACGGCCCCGACGAGGTGCTGGGCCACAACGCCAGATTCC
TGCAGGGCGAGGGCACCGACCCCAAGGAGGTGCAGAAGATCAGAGACGCCATCAAGAAGGGCGAGGCCTG
CAGCGTGAGACTGCTGAACTACAGAAAGGACGGCACCCCCTTCTGGAACCTGCTGACCGTGACCCCCATC
AAGACCCCCGACGGCAGAGTGAGCAAGTTCGTGGGCGTGCAGGTGGACGTGACCAGCAAGACCGAGGGCA
AGGCCCTGGCCCGACCGGTTCACGTGGGAAGTGGGGCTACAAACTTCTCACTGCTGAAACAGGCCGGGGA
TGTGGAGGAAAACCCAGGACCACACGTGACTAGTATGGTGAGCGAGCTGATTAAGGAGAACATGCCCATG
AAGCTGTACATGGAGGGCACCGTGAACAACCACCACTTCAAGTGCACATCCGAGGGCGAAGGCAAGCCCT
ACGAGGGCACCCAGACCATGAGAATCAAGGTCGTCGAGGGCGGCCCTCTCCCCTTCGCCTTCGACATCCT
GGCTACCAGCTTCATGTACGGCAGCAGAACCTTCATCAAGCACCCTCCGGGCATCCCCGACTTCTTTAAG
CAGTCCTTCCCTGAGGGCTTCACATGGGAGAGAGTCACCACATACGAAGACGGGGGCGTGCTGACCGCTA
CCCAGGACACCAGCCTCCAGGACGGCTGCCTCATCTACAACGTCAAGGTTAGAGGGGTGAACTTCCCAGC
CAACGGCCCTGTGATGCAGAAGAAAACACTCGGCTGGGAGGCCTCCACCGAGACGATGTACCCTGCTGAC
GGAGGACTGGAAGGCGCATGTGACATGGCTCTGAAGCTCGTGGGAGGAGGACACCTGATCTGCAACCTTG
AGACAACATACAGATCCAAGAAACCCGCTACGAACCTCAAGATGCCCGGCGTCTACAACGTGGACCACAG
ACTGGAAAGAATCAAGGAGGCCGACGATGAGACATACGTCGAGCAGCACGAGGTGGCTGTGGCCAGATAC
TCTACTGGTGGCGCTGGTGATGGAGGTAAATAAGAATTCGATATCAAGCTTATCGATAATCAACCTCTGG
ATTACAAAATTTGTGAAAGATTGACTGGTATTCTTAACTATGTTGCTCCTTTTACGCTATGTGGATACGC
TGCTTTAATGCCTTTGTATCATGCTATTGCTTCCCGTATGGCTTTCATTTTCTCCTCCTTGTATAAATCC
TGGTTGCTGTCTCTTTATGAGGAGTTGTGGCCCGTTGTCAGGCAACGTGGCGTGGTGTGCACTGTGTTTG
CTGACGCAACCCCCACTGGTTGGGGCATTGCCACCACCTGTCAGCTCCTTTCCGGGACTTTCGCTTTCCC
CCTCCCTATTGCCACGGCGGAACTCATCGCCGCCTGCCTTGCCCGCTGCTGGACAGGGGCTCGGCTGTTG
GGCACTGACAATTCCGTGGTGTTGTCGGGGAAATCATCGTCCTTTCCTTGGCTGCTCGCCTGTGTTGCCA
CCTGGATTCTGCGCGGGACGTCCTTCTGCTACGTCCCTTCGGCCCTCAATCCAGCGGACCTTCCTTCCCG
CGGCCTGCTGCCGGCTCTGCGGCCTCTTCCGCGTCTTCGCCTTCGCCCTCAGACGAGTCGGATCTCCCTT
TGGGCCGCCTCCCCGCATCGATACCGTCGACCCGGGCGGCCGCTTCGAGCAGACATGATAAGATACATTG
ATGAGTTTGGACAAACCACAACTAGAATGCAGTGAAAAAAATGCTTTATTTGTGAAATTTGTGATGCTAT
TGCTTTATTTGTAACCATTATAAGCTGCAATAAACAAGTTAACAACAACAATTGCATTCATTTTATGTTT
CAGGTTCAGGGGGAGATGTGGGAGGTTTTTTAAAGCAAGTAAAACCTCTACAAATGTGGTAAAATCGATA
AGGATCTTCCTAGAGCATGGCTACGTAGATAAGTAGCATGGCGGGTTAATCATTAACTACAAGGAACCCC
TAGTGATGGAGTTGGCCACTCCCTCTCTGCGCGCTCGCTCGCTCACTGACTCGCTGCGCTCGGTCGTKCG
GCWRCRKCGAKMRGKATCWTCCTAGAGCATGGCTACGTAGATAAGTAGCATGGCGGGTTAATCATTAACT
ACAAGGAACCCCTAGTGATGGAGTTGGCCACTCCCTCTCTGCGCGCTCGCTCGCTCACTGACTCGCTGCG
CTCGGTCGTTCGGCTGCGGCGAGCGGTATCAGCTCACTCAAAGGCGGTAATACGGTTATCCACAGAATCA
GGGGATAACGCAGGAAAGAACATGTGAGCAAAAGGCCAGCAAAAGGCCAGGAACCGTAAAAAGGCCGCGT
TGCTGGCGTTTTTCCATAGGCTCCGCCCCCCTGACGAGCATCACAAAAATCGACGCTCAAGTCAGAGGTG
GCGAAACCCGACAGGACTATAAAGATACCAGGCGTTTCCCCCTGGAAGCTCCCTCGTGCGCTCTCCTGTT
CCGACCCTGCCGCTTACCGGATACCTGTCCGCCTTTCTCCCTTCGGGAAGCGTGGCGCTTTCTCATAGCT
CACGCTGTAGGTATCTCAGTTCGGTGTAGGTCGTTCGCTCCAAGCTGGGCTGTGTGCACGAACCCCCCGT
TCAGCCCGACCGCTGCGCCTTATCCGGTAACTATCGTCTTGAGTCCAACCCGGTAAGACACGACTTATCG
CCACTGGCAGCAGCCACTGGTAACAGGATTAGCAGAGCGAGGTATGTAGGCGGTGCTACAGAGTTCTTGA
AGTGGTGGCCTAACTACGGCTACACTAGAAGAACAGTATTTGGTATCTGCGCTCTGCTGAAGCCAGTTAC
CTTCGGAAAAAGAGTTGGTAGCTCTTGATCCGGCAAACAAACCACCGCTGGTAGCGGTGGTTTTTTTGTT
TGCAAGCAGCAGATTACGCGCAGAAAAAAAGGATCTCAAGAAGATCCTTTGATCTTTTCTACGGGGTCTG
ACGCTCAGTGGAACGAAAACTCACGTTAAGGGATTTTGGTCATGAGATTATCAAAAAGGATCTTCACCTA
GATCCTTTTAAATTAAAAATGAAGTTTTAAATCAATCTAAAGTATATATGAGTAAACTTGGTCTGACAGT
TACCAATGCTTAATCAGTGAGGCACCTATCTCAGCGATCTGTCTATTTCGTTCATCCATAGTTGCCTGAC
TCCCCGTCGTGTAGATAACTACGATACGGGAGGGCTTACCATCTGGCCCCAGTGCTGCAATGATACCGCG
AGACCCACGCTCACCGGCTCCAGATTTATCAGCAATAAACCAGCCAGCCGGAAGGGCCGAGCGCAGAAGT
GGTCCTGCAACTTTATCCGCCTCCATCCAGTCTATTAATTGTTGCCGGGAAGCTAGAGTAAGTAGTTCGC
CAGTTAATAGTTTGCGCAACGTTGTTGCCATTGCTACAGGCATCGTGGTGTCACGCTCGTCGTTTGGTAT
GGCTTCATTCAGCTCCGGTTCCCAACGATCAAGGCGAGTTACATGATCCCCCATGTTGTGCAAAAAAGCG
GTTAGCTCCTTCGGTCCTCCGATCGTTGTCAGAAGTAAGTTGGCCGCAGTGTTATCACTCATGGTTATGG
CAGCACTGCATAATTCTCTTACTGTCATGCCATCCGTAAGATGCTTTTCTGTGACTGGTGAGTACTCAAC
CAAGTCATTCTGAGAATAGTGTATGCGGCGACCGAGTTGCTCTTGCCCGGCGTCAATACGGGATAATACC
GCGCCACATAGCAGAACTTTAAAAGTGCTCATCATTGGAAAACGTTCTTCGGGGCGAAAACTCTCAAGGA
TCTTACCGCTGTTGAGATCCAGTTCGATGTAACCCACTCGTGCACCCAACTGATCTTCAGCATCTTTTAC
TTTCACCAGCGTTTCTGGGTGAGCAAAAACAGGAAGGCAAAATGCCGCAAAAAAGGGAATAAGGGCGACA
CGGAAATGTTGAATACTCATACTCTTCCTTTTTCAATATTATTGAAGCATTTATCAGGGTTATTGTCTCA
TGAGCGGATACATATTTGAATGTATTTAGAAAAATAAACAAATAGGGGTTCCGCGCACATTTCCCCGAAA
AGTGCCACCTAAATTGTAAGCGTTAATATTTTGTTAAAATTCGCGTTAAATTTTTGTTAAATCAGCTCAT
TTTTTAACCAATAGGCCGAAATCGGCAAAATCCCTTATAAATCAAAAGAATAGACCGAGATAGGGT
[37 nt withheld, positions 5317-5353]
AAAGAACGTGGACTCCAACGTCAAAGG
[49 nt withheld, positions 5381-5429]
T
[91 nt withheld, positions 5431-5521]
G
[124 nt withheld, positions 5523-5646]
CCCATTCGCCATTCAGGCTGCGCAACTGTTGGGAAGGGCGATCGGTGCGGGCCTCTTCGCTATTACGCCA
GCTGCGCGCTCGCTCGCTCACTGAGGCCGCCCGGGCAAAGCCCGGGCGTCGGGCGACCTTTGGTCGCCCG
GCCTCAGTGAGCGAGCGAGCGCGCAGAGAGGGAGTGGCCAACTCCATCACTAGGGGTTCCTTGTAGTTAA
TGATTAACCCGCCATGCTACT
