>Addgene plasmid #192818 | pAAV-CAG-CreiLOV-P2A-FusionRed | depositor partial sequence | sequence record 373815 | CreiLOV
ATGGCCGGCCTGAGACACACCTTCGTGGTGGCCGACGCCACCCTGCCCGACTGCCCCCTGGTGTACGCCA
GCGAGGGCTTCTACGCCATGACCGGCTACGGCCCCGACGAGGTGCTGGGCCACAACGCCAGATTCCTGCA
GGGCGAGGGCACCGACCCCAAGGAGGTGCAGAAGATCAGAGACGCCATCAAGAAGGGCGAGGCCTGCAGC
GTGAGACTGCTGAACTACAGAAAGGACGGCACCCCCTTCTGGAACCTGCTGACCGTGACCCCCATCAAGA
CCCCCGACGGCAGAGTGAGCAAGTTCGTGGGCGTGCAGGTGGACGTGACCAGCAAGACCGAGGGCAAGGC
CCTGGCC
